>Addgene plasmid #66302 | GPR110-Tango | addgene full sequence | sequence record 314160 | Addgene NGS Result
GACATTGATTATTGACTAGTTATTAATAGTAATCAATTACGGGGTCATTAGTTCATAGCCCATATATGGA
GTTCCGCGTTACATAACTTACGGTAAATGGCCCGCCTGGCTGACCGCCCAACGACCCCCGCCCATTGACG
TCAATAATGACGTATGTTCCCATAGTAACGCCAATAGGGACTTTCCATTGACGTCAATGGGTGGAGTATT
TACGGTAAACTGCCCACTTGGCAGTACATCAAGTGTATCATATGCCAAGTACGCCCCCTATTGACGTCAA
TGACGGTAAATGGCCCGCCTGGCATTATGCCCAGTACATGACCTTATGGGACTTTCCTACTTGGCAGTAC
ATCTACGTATTAGTCATCGCTATTACCATGGTGATGCGGTTTTGGCAGTACATCAATGGGCGTGGATAGC
GGTTTGACTCACGGGGATTTCCAAGTCTCCACCCCATTGACGTCAATGGGAGTTTGTTTTGGCACCAAAA
TCAACGGGACTTTCCAAAATGTCGTAACAACTCCGCCCCATTGACGCAAATGGGCGGTAGGCGTGTACGG
TGGGAGGTCTATATAAGCAGAGCTCTCTGGCTAACTAGAGAACCCACTGCTTACTGGCTTATCGAAATTA
ATACGACTCACTATAGGGAGACCCAAGCTGGCTAGCGTTTAAACTTAAGCTTGGTACCGAGCTCGGATCC
ACTAGTCCAGTGTGGTGGAATTCTGCAGATATCCAGCACAGTGGCGGCCGCGCCACCATGAAGACGATCA
TCGCCCTGAGCTACATCTTCTGCCTGGTATTCGCCGACTACAAGGACGATGATGACGCCAGCATCGATAT
GAAAGTCGGCGTGCTGTGGCTCATATCTTTTTTTACATTCACCGACGGACACGGTGGCTTCCTGGGTAAA
AACGACGGCATTAAGACAAAAAAGGAGCTCATTGTGAATAAGAAGAAGCACCTGGGGCCCGTAGAGGAGT
ATCAGCTGCTGCTGCAGGTAACATATCGCGACAGTAAAGAGAAAAGGGACCTTCGAAACTTCCTCAAATT
GCTGAAACCTCCCTTGCTCTGGTCACATGGCCTCATTAGAATTATTCGCGCCAAGGCCACCACCGACTGC
AATTCCCTTAACGGCGTGCTGCAGTGCACCTGCGAAGATAGCTACACTTGGTTTCCTCCAAGCTGTCTTG
ATCCACAGAACTGTTATCTGCACACAGCTGGGGCCCTCCCTTCCTGTGAGTGCCACCTGAACAATCTGTC
ACAGAGTGTGAATTTTTGTGAACGGACTAAAATCTGGGGCACGTTTAAGATCAATGAGCGCTTCACTAAT
GACTTGCTGAACAGCAGCTCAGCTATCTATTCCAAGTATGCTAATGGCATAGAAATTCAGCTGAAAAAGG
CCTATGAGCGCATCCAAGGCTTTGAGAGTGTACAGGTCACTCAATTCAGGAACGGGAGCATCGTGGCTGG
CTATGAAGTCGTCGGGAGTTCCAGCGCTTCTGAGCTCCTCTCTGCCATTGAGCATGTTGCAGAAAAAGCA
AAGACAGCCCTCCATAAACTTTTTCCACTGGAAGATGGGTCCTTTAGAGTTTTCGGCAAGGCTCAATGTA
ATGACATCGTTTTTGGCTTCGGTTCCAAGGATGATGAATACACACTTCCATGCTCATCCGGCTATAGGGG
TAACATTACGGCCAAATGCGAGTCAAGCGGGTGGCAGGTGATTAGGGAGACCTGTGTGCTGTCCCTTTTG
GAGGAATTGAATAAAAATTTTAGCATGATCGTCGGGAACGCAACAGAGGCTGCCGTGAGCTCCTTCGTGC
AAAACCTTTCCGTGATCATTCGCCAGAATCCTAGTACCACAGTCGGCAACCTGGCAAGTGTGGTGAGCAT
ACTGAGTAACATCAGTTCCCTGAGCTTGGCAAGTCACTTCAGGGTGAGTAATAGCACCATGGAGGATGTC
ATATCAATCGCGGATAACATTTTGAATTCAGCTAGTGTGACAAATTGGACCGTTCTGCTGCGGGAAGAGA
AATACGCATCTTCAAGATTGCTGGAAACTCTGGAGAATATAAGCACACTGGTTCCACCTACCGCGCTGCC
TCTTAACTTTTCTAGAAAGTTCATTGATTGGAAGGGCATTCCTGTGAATAAGTCCCAGCTGAAAAGAGGT
TACTCTTATCAGATTAAGATGTGCCCTCAGAACACATCCATCCCTATACGAGGCAGGGTACTTATCGGCT
CAGATCAATTCCAACGATCCCTGCCCGAAACCATCATCTCCATGGCCTCTCTGACGCTGGGCAACATACT
CCCAGTGTCCAAAAACGGGAATGCCCAGGTGAATGGCCCTGTCATTTCTACCGTCATCCAGAACTATTCT
ATCAATGAAGTGTTTCTGTTTTTTTCCAAAATCGAATCAAATTTGTCTCAGCCTCATTGTGTGTTCTGGG
ACTTCTCTCATCTCCAGTGGAACGATGCAGGATGTCATTTGGTGAACGAGACTCAGGACATCGTTACCTG
TCAATGTACACACCTCACTAGTTTCAGTATACTCATGTCACCCTTCGTGCCGTCCACCATTTTCCCAGTT
GTTAAATGGATTACTTACGTGGGACTGGGCATCTCCATTGGAAGCCTCATCCTCTGCTTGATCATCGAAG
CTCTCTTTTGGAAGCAGATCAAAAAATCTCAGACCTCTCATACACGCCGAATTTGTATGGTGAATATCGC
CTTGTCCCTTCTGATCGCCGATGTTTGGTTCATCGTCGGAGCCACCGTGGATACCACCGTTAACCCTTCC
GGCGTGTGTACTGCGGCAGTCTTCTTCACTCACTTCTTCTACCTGTCACTGTTCTTCTGGATGCTCATGT
TGGGCATCCTCCTGGCTTATCGGATCATCCTGGTCTTTCACCACATGGCTCAACACCTGATGATGGCTGT
GGGGTTCTGCCTCGGATACGGTTGCCCACTCATTATAAGCGTTATCACCATAGCAGTGACACAGCCATCC
AACACTTACAAACGGAAAGATGTCTGCTGGCTGAACTGGTCTAACGGCAGTAAACCACTTCTGGCCTTCG
TCGTCCCTGCCCTCGCAATTGTGGCTGTGAACTTCGTGGTGGTGCTCCTCGTCCTCACCAAACTTTGGCG
CCCCACGGTGGGAGAGCGCCTGAGCCGAGATGACAAGGCGACTATAATTAGGGTCGGCAAGTCTTTGCTG
ATCCTCACCCCCCTGCTGGGGTTGACCTGGGGATTCGGCATTGGTACCATAGTGGACAGCCAAAACTTGG
CTTGGCATGTAATCTTCGCGCTCTTGAATGCTTTCCAGGGGTTTTTCATCCTGTGCTTTGGAATCCTGCT
CGATAGTAAACTGCGCCAGCTCCTGTTCAATAAGCTGAGTGCTCTTAGTTCTTGGAAACAGACCGAAAAG
CAGAACTCATCTGATCTGTCTGCAAAACCAAAGTTCTCCAAGCCGTTTAATCCTCTTCAGAATAAGGGCC
ACTACGCATTCAGCCACACAGGCGACAGTTCAGACAACATCATGCTGACTCAGTTTGTCAGCAATGAAAT
CGATACCGGTGGACGCACCCCACCCAGCCTGGGTCCCCAAGATGAGTCCTGCACCACCGCCAGCTCCTCC
CTGGCCAAGGACACTTCATCGACCGGTGAGAACCTGTACTTCCAGCTAAGATTAGATAAAAGTAAAGTGA
TTAACAGCGCATTAGAGCTGCTTAATGAGGTCGGAATCGAAGGTTTAACAACCCGTAAACTCGCCCAGAA
GCTAGGTGTAGAGCAGCCTACATTGTATTGGCATGTAAAAAATAAGCGGGCTTTGCTCGACGCCTTAGCC
ATTGAGATGTTAGATAGGCACCATACTCACTTTTGCCCTTTAGAAGGGGAAAGCTGGCAAGATTTTTTAC
GTAATAACGCTAAAAGTTTTAGATGTGCTTTACTAAGTCATCGCGATGGAGCAAAAGTACATTTAGGTAC
ACGGCCTACAGAAAAACAGTATGAAACTCTCGAAAATCAATTAGCCTTTTTATGCCAACAAGGTTTTTCA
CTAGAGAATGCATTATATGCACTCAGCGCTGTGGGGCATTTTACTTTAGGTTGCGTATTGGAAGATCAAG
AGCATCAAGTCGCTAAAGAAGAAAGGGAAACACCTACTACTGATAGTATGCCGCCATTATTACGACAAGC
TATCGAATTATTTGATCACCAAGGTGCAGAGCCAGCCTTCTTATTCGGCCTTGAATTGATCATATGCGGA
TTAGAAAAACAACTTAAATGTGAAAGTGGGTCCGCGTACAGCCGCGCGCGTACGAAAAACAATTACGGGT
CTACCATCGAGGGCCTGCTCGATCTCCCGGACGACGACGCCCCCGAAGAGGCGGGGCTGGCGGCTCCGCG
CCTGTCCTTTCTCCCCGCGGGACACACGCGCAGACTGTCGACGGCCCCCCCGACCGATGTCAGCCTGGGG
GACGAGCTCCACTTAGACGGCGAGGACGTGGCGATGGCGCATGCCGACGCGCTAGACGATTTCGATCTGG
ACATGTTGGGGGACGGGGATTCCCCGGGTCCGGGATTTACCCCCCACGACTCCGCCCCCTACGGCGCTCT
GGATATGGCCGACTTCGAGTTTGAGCAGATGTTTACCGATGCCCTTGGAATTGACGAGTACGGTGGGTAG
TCTAGAGGGCCCGTTTAAACCCGCTGATCAGCCTCGACTGTGCCTTCTAGTTGCCAGCCATCTGTTGTTT
GCCCCTCCCCCGTGCCTTCCTTGACCCTGGAAGGTGCCACTCCCACTGTCCTTTCCTAATAAAATGAGGA
AATTGCATCGCATTGTCTGAGTAGGTGTCATTCTATTCTGGGGGGTGGGGTGGGGCAGGACAGCAAGGGG
GAGGATTGGGAAGACAATAGCAGGCATGCTGGGGATGCGGTGGGCTCTATGGCTTCTGAGGCGGAAAGAA
CCAGCTGGGGCTCTAGGGGGTATCCCC
[124 nt withheld, positions 4998-5121]
C
[91 nt withheld, positions 5123-5213]
A
[49 nt withheld, positions 5215-5263]
CCTTTGACGTTGGAGTCCACGTTCTTT
[37 nt withheld, positions 5291-5327]
ACCCTATCTCGGTCTATTCTTTTGATTTATAAGGGATTTTGCCGATTTCGGCCTATTGGTTAAAAAATGA
GCTGATTTAACAAAAATTTAACGCGAATTAATTCTGTGGAATGTGTGTCAGTTAGGGTGTGGAAAGTCCC
CAGGCTCCCCAGCAGGCAGAAGTATGCAAAGCATGCATCTCAATTAGTCAGCAACCAGGTGTGGAAAGTC
CCCAGGCTCCCCAGCAGGCAGAAGTATGCAAAGCATGCATCTCAATTAGTCAGCAACCATAGTCCCGCCC
CTAACTCCGCCCATCCCGCCCCTAACTCCGCCCAGTTCCGCCCATTCTCCGCCCCATGGCTGACTAATTT
TTTTTATTTATGCAGAGGCCGAGGCCGCCTCTGCCTCTGAGCTATTCCAGAAGTAGTGAGGAGGCTTTTT
TGGAGGCCTAGGCTTTTGCAAAAAGCTCCCGGGAGCTTGTATATCCATTTTCGGATCTGATCAAGAGACA
GGATGAGGATCGTTTCGCATGATTGAACAAGATGGATTGCACGCAGGTTCTCCGGCCGCTTGGGTGGAGA
GGCTATTCGGCTATGACTGGGCACAACAGACAATCGGCTGCTCTGATGCCGCCGTGTTCCGGCTGTCAGC
GCAGGGGCGCCCGGTTCTTTTTGTCAAGACCGACCTGTCCGGTGCCCTGAATGAACTGCAGGACGAGGCA
GCGCGGCTATCGTGGCTGGCCACGACGGGCGTTCCTTGCGCAGCTGTGCTCGACGTTGTCACTGAAGCGG
GAAGGGACTGGCTGCTATTGGGCGAAGTGCCGGGGCAGGATCTCCTGTCATCTCACCTTGCTCCTGCCGA
GAAAGTATCCATCATGGCTGATGCAATGCGGCGGCTGCATACGCTTGATCCGGCTACCTGCCCATTCGAC
CACCAAGCGAAACATCGCATCGAGCGAGCACGTACTCGGATGGAAGCCGGTCTTGTCGATCAGGATGATC
TGGACGAAGAGCATCAGGGGCTCGCGCCAGCCGAACTGTTCGCCAGGCTCAAGGCGCGCATGCCCGACGG
CGAGGATCTCGTCGTGACCCATGGCGATGCCTGCTTGCCGAATATCATGGTGGAAAATGGCCGCTTTTCT
GGATTCATCGACTGTGGCCGGCTGGGTGTGGCGGACCGCTATCAGGACATAGCGTTGGCTACCCGTGATA
TTGCTGAAGAGCTTGGCGGCGAATGGGCTGACCGCTTCCTCGTGCTTTACGGTATCGCCGCTCCCGATTC
GCAGCGCATCGCCTTCTATCGCCTTCTTGACGAGTTCTTCTGAGCGGGACTCTGGGGTTCGAAATGACCG
ACCAAGCGACGCCCAACCTGCCATCACGAGATTTCGATTCCACCGCCGCCTTCTATGAAAGGTTGGGCTT
CGGAATCGTTTTCCGGGACGCCGGCTGGATGATCCTCCAGCGCGGGGATCTCATGCTGGAGTTCTTCGCC
CACCCCAACTTGTTTATTGCAGCTTATAATGGTTACAAATAAAGCAATAGCATCACAAATTTCACAAATA
AAGCATTTTTTTCACTGCATTCTAGTTGTGGTTTGTCCAAACTCATCAATGTATCTTATCATGTCTGTAT
ACCGTCGACCTCTAGCTAGAGCTTGGCGTAATCATGGTCATAGCTGTTTCCTGTGTGAAATTGTTATCCG
CTCACAATTCCACACAACATACGAGCCGGAAGCATAAAGTGTAAAGCCTGGGGTGCCTAATGAGTGAGCT
AACTCACATTAATTGCGTTGCGCTCACTGCCCGCTTTCCAGTCGGGAAACCTGTCGTGCCAGCTGCATTA
ATGAATCGGCCAACGCGCGGGGAGAGGCGGTTTGCGTATTGGGCGCTCTTCCGCTTCCTCGCTCACTGAC
TCGCTGCGCTCGGTCGTTCGGCTGCGGCGAGCGGTATCAGCTCACTCAAAGGCGGTAATACGGTTATCCA
CAGAATCAGGGGATAACGCAGGAAAGAACATGTGAGCAAAAGGCCAGCAAAAGGCCAGGAACCGTAAAAA
GGCCGCGTTGCTGGCGTTTTTCCATAGGCTCCGCCCCCCTGACGAGCATCACAAAAATCGACGCTCAAGT
CAGAGGTGGCGAAACCCGACAGGACTATAAAGATACCAGGCGTTTCCCCCTGGAAGCTCCCTCGTGCGCT
CTCCTGTTCCGACCCTGCCGCTTACCGGATACCTGTCCGCCTTTCTCCCTTCGGGAAGCGTGGCGCTTTC
TCATAGCTCACGCTGTAGGTATCTCAGTTCGGTGTAGGTCGTTCGCTCCAAGCTGGGCTGTGTGCACGAA
CCCCCCGTTCAGCCCGACCGCTGCGCCTTATCCGGTAACTATCGTCTTGAGTCCAACCCGGTAAGACACG
ACTTATCGCCACTGGCAGCAGCCACTGGTAACAGGATTAGCAGAGCGAGGTATGTAGGCGGTGCTACAGA
GTTCTTGAAGTGGTGGCCTAACTACGGCTACACTAGAAGAACAGTATTTGGTATCTGCGCTCTGCTGAAG
CCAGTTACCTTCGGAAAAAGAGTTGGTAGCTCTTGATCCGGCAAACAAACCACCGCTGGTAGCGGTGGTT
TTTTTGTTTGCAAGCAGCAGATTACGCGCAGAAAAAAAGGATCTCAAGAAGATCCTTTGATCTTTTCTAC
GGGGTCTGACGCTCAGTGGAACGAAAACTCACGTTAAGGGATTTTGGTCATGAGATTATCAAAAAGGATC
TTCACCTAGATCCTTTTAAATTAAAAATGAAGTTTTAAATCAATCTAAAGTATATATGAGTAAACTTGGT
CTGACAGTTACCAATGCTTAATCAGTGAGGCACCTATCTCAGCGATCTGTCTATTTCGTTCATCCATAGT
TGCCTGACTCCCCGTCGTGTAGATAACTACGATACGGGAGGGCTTACCATCTGGCCCCAGTGCTGCAATG
ATACCGCGAGACCCACGCTCACCGGCTCCAGATTTATCAGCAATAAACCAGCCAGCCGGAAGGGCCGAGC
GCAGAAGTGGTCCTGCAACTTTATCCGCCTCCATCCAGTCTATTAATTGTTGCCGGGAAGCTAGAGTAAG
TAGTTCGCCAGTTAATAGTTTGCGCAACGTTGTTGCCATTGCTACAGGCATCGTGGTGTCACGCTCGTCG
TTTGGTATGGCTTCATTCAGCTCCGGTTCCCAACGATCAAGGCGAGTTACATGATCCCCCATGTTGTGCA
AAAAAGCGGTTAGCTCCTTCGGTCCTCCGATCGTTGTCAGAAGTAAGTTGGCCGCAGTGTTATCACTCAT
GGTTATGGCAGCACTGCATAATTCTCTTACTGTCATGCCATCCGTAAGATGCTTTTCTGTGACTGGTGAG
TACTCAACCAAGTCATTCTGAGAATAGTGTATGCGGCGACCGAGTTGCTCTTGCCCGGCGTCAATACGGG
ATAATACCGCGCCACATAGCAGAACTTTAAAAGTGCTCATCATTGGAAAACGTTCTTCGGGGCGAAAACT
CTCAAGGATCTTACCGCTGTTGAGATCCAGTTCGATGTAACCCACTCGTGCACCCAACTGATCTTCAGCA
TCTTTTACTTTCACCAGCGTTTCTGGGTGAGCAAAAACAGGAAGGCAAAATGCCGCAAAAAAGGGAATAA
GGGCGACACGGAAATGTTGAATACTCATACTCTTCCTTTTTCAATATTATTGAAGCATTTATCAGGGTTA
TTGTCTCATGAGCGGATACATATTTGAATGTATTTAGAAAAATAAACAAATAGGGGTTCCGCGCACATTT
CCCCGAAAAGTGCCACCTGACGTCGACGGATCGGGAGATCTCCCGATCCCCTATGGTGCACTCTCAGTAC
AATCTGCTCTGATGCCGCATAGTTAAGCCAGTATCTGCTCCCTGCTTGTGTGTTGGAGGTCGCTGAGTAG
TGCGCGAGCAAAATTTAAGCTACAACAAGGCAAGGCTTGACCGACAATTGCATGAAGAATCTGCTTAGGG
TTAGGCGTTTTGCGCTGCTTCGCGATGTACGGGCCAGATATACGCGTT
Features (pLannotate 1.2.2; 24 found; start..end, strand, type, name):
      1..380     +  enhancer       CMV enhancer: human cytomegalovirus immediate early enhancer
    381..584     +  promoter       CMV promoter: human cytomegalovirus (CMV) immediate early promoter
    580..613     +  LTR            5' LTR (truncated) (fragment): truncated 5' long terminal repeat (LTR) from HIV-1
    629..647     +  promoter       T7 promoter: promoter for bacteriophage T7 RNA polymerase
    806..826     +  CDS            3xFLAG (fragment): three tandem FLAG® epitope tags
    839..3568    +  CDS            ADGRF1: AGRF1_HUMAN - Also known as GPR110, PGR19. Experimental evidence at protein level: Swiss-Prot protein existence level 1. Orphan receptor. From Homo sapiens (Human).
   3581..3661    +  CDS            AVPR2 (fragment): V2R_HUMAN - Also known as ADHR, DIR, DIR3, V2R. Experimental evidence at protein level: Swiss-Prot protein existence level 1. Receptor for arginine vasopressin. The activity of this receptor is mediated by G proteins which activate adenylate cyclase. Involved in renal water reabsorption. From Homo sapiens (Human).
   3689..4302    +  CDS            TetR (fragment): tetracycline repressor TetR; tetR from transposon Tn10; TetR binds to the tetracycline operator tetO to inhibit transcription. This inhibition can be relieved by adding tetracycline or doxycycline.
   4454..4687    +  CDS            VP16 AD: transcriptional activation domain of herpes simplex virus protein VP16 (Triezenberg et al., 1988; Cousens et al., 1989); UL48
   4728..4952    +  polyA_signal   bGH poly(A) signal: bovine growth hormone polyadenylation signal
   4956..4977    +  promoter       SV40 promoter (fragment): SV40 enhancer and early promoter
   4998..5426    +  rep_origin     f1 ori (sequence partly withheld): f1 bacteriophage origin of replication; arrow indicates direction of (+) strand synthesis
   5440..5769    +  promoter       SV40 promoter: SV40 enhancer and early promoter
   5836..6627    +  CDS            neo: KKA2_KLEPN - Also known as kan, nptII. Experimental evidence at protein level: Swiss-Prot protein existence level 1. Resistance to kanamycin, neomycin, paromomycin, ribostamycin, butirosin and gentamicin B. From Klebsiella pneumoniae.
   6651..6809    +  CDS            ble (fragment): BLE_KLEPN - Experimental evidence at protein level: Swiss-Prot protein existence level 1. Binding protein with a strong affinity to the bleomycin family of antibiotics. Binds to CL990; an antimitotic-antibiotic compound. From Klebsiella pneumoniae.
   6804..6925    +  polyA_signal   SV40 poly(A) signal: SV40 polyadenylation signal
   6998..7014    -  protein_bind   lac operator: The lac repressor binds to the lac operator to inhibit transcription in E. coli. This inhibition can be relieved by adding lactose or isopropyl-β-D-thiogalactopyranoside (IPTG). lac repressor encoded by lacI
   7022..7052    -  promoter       lac promoter: promoter for the E. coli lac operon
   7067..7088    -  protein_bind   CAP binding site: CAP binding activates transcription in the presence of cAMP. E. coli catabolite activator protein
   7101..7193    -  CDS            lacI (fragment): lac repressor; lacI; The lac repressor binds to the lac operator to inhibit transcription in E. coli. This inhibition can be relieved by adding lactose or isopropyl-β-D-thiogalactopyranoside (IPTG).
   7376..7964    -  rep_origin     ori: high-copy-number ColE1/pMB1/pBR322/pUC origin of replication
   8135..8995    -  CDS            AmpR: β-lactamase; bla; confers resistance to ampicillin, carbenicillin, and related antibiotics
   8996..9100    -  promoter       AmpR promoter: bla
   9159..9211    -  misc_feature   bom (fragment): basis of mobility region from pBR322
