[The description below was written by a language model from this plasmid's Addgene catalogue record and pLannotate feature annotations shown in this document.]
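Description:
GPR110-Tango is a mammalian expression plasmid from the PRESTO-Tango collection, built on an "empty Tango" backbone that derives from pcDNA3.1(+). It is maintained in E. coli at high copy through a ColE1/pUC-type origin with ampicillin selection (AmpR). It also carries an f1 origin and an SV40 promoter-driven neomycin resistance cassette with an SV40 poly(A) signal, allowing G418 selection of transfected mammalian cells. The sequenced record is 9,365 nt, consistent with the stated backbone plus a 2,730 bp insert.

The payload is a single fusion open reading frame driven by the CMV enhancer/promoter and terminated by the bGH poly(A) signal. It begins with an N-terminal FLAG epitope supplied by the backbone, which is useful for detecting the receptor. This is followed by human GPR110 (ADGRF1), an adhesion-family orphan GPCR, cloned between NotI and a 3′ site that may be XhoI or XbaI according to the depositor's comments. Downstream of the receptor, the annotation shows a short fragment of the vasopressin V2 receptor (AVPR2); in the Tango design, a V2 tail of this kind serves to strengthen arrestin recruitment. Next come TetR and the VP16 activation domain, which together form the tTA transcription factor. The short gap between the V2 fragment and TetR is unannotated. In the Tango design a protease cleavage site normally sits at this position, but the record does not explicitly identify one.

In use, receptor activation recruits arrestin, which leads to release of tTA and a transcriptional readout from a tTA-responsive reporter provided separately by the assay cells. The construct was generated as part of a programme on understudied druggable proteins and is intended for parallel screening of ligands across the human GPCRome.
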