Addgene plasmid #66302: GPR110-Tango
Purpose: Expression of G protein-coupled receptors for PRESTO-Tango: parallel receptorome expression and screening via transcriptional output, with transcriptional activation following arrestin translocation
Depositing lab: Bryan Roth. Depositing organization: University of North Carolina at Chapel Hill. Publication: PRESTO-Tango as an open-source resource for interrogation of the druggable human GPCRome. Kroeze WK, Sassano MF, Huang XP, Lansu K, McCorvy JD, Giguere PM, Sciaky N, Roth BL. Nat Struct Mol Biol. 2015 May;22(5):362-9. doi: 10.1038/nsmb.3014. Epub 2015 Apr 20. PubMed 25895059.
Backbone
  Vector backbone: empty Tango
  Backbone size w/o insert (bp): 6632
  Vector type: Mammalian Expression
  Selectable markers: Neomycin (select with G418)
Growth in bacteria
  Bacterial resistance: Ampicillin, 100 μg/mL
  Growth temperature: 37°C
  Growth strain: DH5alpha
  Copy number: High Copy
Gene/Insert
  Gene/Insert name: GPR110
  Species: H. sapiens (human)
  Insert size (bp): 2730
  Entrez Gene: ADGRF1 (a.k.a. GPR110, KPG_012, PGR19, hGPCR36)
  Promoter: CMV
  Tag / fusion protein: FLAG (N terminal on backbone)
  Cloning method: Restriction Enzyme; 5′ cloning site NotI (not destroyed); 3′ cloning site XhoI (unknown if destroyed)
  Sequencing primers: 5′ CMV-F; 3′ Tet-R
Terms and licenses: Academic/Nonprofit Terms; Industry Terms: Not Available to Industry
Depositor comments: Please note: Most of the PRESTO-Tango vectors do not contain the XhoI cut site downstream of the tTA sequence and instead carry an XbaI site. If you need to perform an XhoI digest we recommend sequencing with a forward primer at the C-terminus of tTA to determine which of the two sites is present. Suggested primer: 5-gagctccacttagacggcgagg-3. Original backbone was pcDNA3.1(+). These plasmids were generated as part of the Illuminating the Druggable Genome (IDG) program sponsored by the NIH Common Fund. The goal of this program is to identify, gather, and distribute information and resources for proteins that currently are not well-studied yet belong to commonly drug-targeted protein families: protein kinases, non-olfactory G-protein coupled receptors (GPCRs), and ion channels. The IDG program is designed to develop fundamental research tools for understudied proteins, elucidate their function, and disseminate the IDG-related resources and data to the greater scientific community.
How to cite: GPR110-Tango was a gift from Bryan Roth (Addgene plasmid # 66302 ; http://n2t.net/addgene:66302 ; RRID:Addgene_66302)
